>Addgene plasmid #112156 | eGFP-PRM-3R | addgene full sequence | sequence record 236132 | Addgene Partial NGS Result
AAGCTGACCCTGAAGTTCATCTGCACCACCGGCAAGCTGCCCGTGCCCTGGCCCACCCTCGTGACCACCC
TGACCTACGGCGTGCAGTGCTTCAGCCGCTACCCCGACCACATGAAGCAGCACGACTTCTTCAAGTCCGC
CATGCCCGAAGGCTACGTCCAGGAGCGCACCATCTTCTTCAAGGACGACGGCAACTACAAGACCCGCGCC
GAGGTGAAGTTCGAGGGCGACACCCTGGTGAACCGCATCGAGCTGAAGGGCATCGACTTCAAGGAGGACG
GCAACATCCTGGGGCACAAGCTGGAGTACAACTACAACAGCCACAACGTCTATATCATGGCCGACAAGCA
GAAGAACGGCATCAAGGTGAACTTCAAGATCCGCCACAACATCGAGGACGGCAGCGTGCAGCTCGCCGAC
CACTACCAGCAGAACACCCCCATCGGCGACGGCCCCGTGCTGCTGCCCGACAACCACTACCTGAGCACCC
AGTCCGCCCTGAGCAAAGACCCCAACGAGAAGCGCGATCACATGGTCCTGCTGGAGTTCGTGACCGCCGC
CGGGATCACTCTCGGCATGGACGAGCTGTACAAGTAAAGCGGCCGCGACTCTAGATCATAATCAGCCATA
CCACATTTGTAGAGGTTTTACTTGCTTTAAAAAACCTCCCACACCTCCCCCTGAACCTGAAACATAAAAT
GAATGCAATTGTTGTTGTTAACTTGTTTATTGCAGCTTATAATGGTTACAAATAAAGCAATAGCATCACA
AATTTCACAAATAAAGCATTTTTTTCACTGCATTCTAGTTGTGGTTTGTCCAAACTCATCAATGTATCTT
AAGGCGTAAATTGTAAGCGTTAATATTTTGTTAAAATTCGCGTTAAATTTTTGTTAAATCAGCTCATTTT
TTAACCAATAGGCCGAAATCGGCAAAATCCCTTATAAATCAAAAGAATAGACCGAGATAGGGT
[37 nt withheld, positions 974-1010]
AAAGAACGTGGACTCCAACGTCAAAGG
[49 nt withheld, positions 1038-1086]
T
[91 nt withheld, positions 1088-1178]
G
[124 nt withheld, positions 1180-1303]
CAGGTGGCACTTTTCGGGGAAATGTGCGCGGAACCCCTATTTGTTTATTTTTCTAAATACATTCAAATAT
GTATCCGCTCATGAGACAATAACCCTGATAAATGCTTCAATAATATTGAAAAAGGAAGAGTCCTGAGGCG
GAAAGAACCAGCTGTGGAATGTGTGTCAGTTAGGGTGTGGAAAGTCCCCAGGCTCCCCAGCAGGCAGAAG
TATGCAAAGCATGCATCTCAATTAGTCAGCAACCAGGTGTGGAAAGTCCCCAGGCTCCCCAGCAGGCAGA
AGTATGCAAAGCATGCATCTCAATTAGTCAGCAACCATAGTCCCGCCCCTAACTCCGCCCATCCCGCCCC
TAACTCCGCCCAGTTCCGCCCATTCTCCGCCCCATGGCTGACTAATTTTTTTTATTTATGCAGAGGCCGA
GGCCGCCTCGGCCTCTGAGCTATTCCAGAAGTAGTGAGGAGGCTTTTTTGGAGGCCTAGGCTTTTGCAAA
GATCGATCAAGAGACAGGATGAGGATCGTTTCGCATGATTGAACAAGATGGATTGCACGCAGGTTCTCCG
GCCGCTTGGGTGGAGAGGCTATTCGGCTATGACTGGGCACAACAGACAATCGGCTGCTCTGATGCCGCCG
TGTTCCGGCTGTCAGCGCAGGGGCGCCCGGTTCTTTTTGTCAAGACCGACCTGTCCGGTGCCCTGAATGA
ACTGCAAGACGAGGCAGCGCGGCTATCGTGGCTGGCCACGACGGGCGTTCCTTGCGCAGCTGTGCTCGAC
GTTGTCACTGAAGCGGGAAGGGACTGGCTGCTATTGGGCGAAGTGCCGGGGCAGGATCTCCTGTCATCTC
ACCTTGCTCCTGCCGAGAAAGTATCCATCATGGCTGATGCAATGCGGCGGCTGCATACGCTTGATCCGGC
TACCTGCCCATTCGACCACCAAGCGAAACATCGCATCGAGCGAGCACGTACTCGGATGGAAGCCGGTCTT
GTCGATCAGGATGATCTGGACGAAGAGCATCAGGGGCTCGCGCCAGCCGAACTGTTCGCCAGGCTCAAGG
CGAGCATGCCCGACGGCGAGGATCTCGTCGTGACCCATGGCGATGCCTGCTTGCCGAATATCATGGTGGA
AAATGGCCGCTTTTCTGGATTCATCGACTGTGGCCGGCTGGGTGTGGCGGACCGCTATCAGGACATAGCG
TTGGCTACCCGTGATATTGCTGAAGAGCTTGGCGGCGAATGGGCTGACCGCTTCCTCGTGCTTTACGGTA
TCGCCGCTCCCGATTCGCAGCGCATCGCCTTCTATCGCCTTCTTGACGAGTTCTTCTGAGCGGGACTCTG
GGGTTCGAAATGACCGACCAAGCGACGCCCAACCTGCCATCACGAGATTTCGATTCCACCGCCGCCTTCT
ATGAAAGGTTGGGCTTCGGAATCGTTTTCCGGGACGCCGGCTGGATGATCCTCCAGCGCGGGGATCTCAT
GCTGGAGTTCTTCGCCCACCCTAGGGGGAGGCTAACTGAAACACGGAAGGAGACAATACCGGAAGGAACC
CGCGCTATGACGGCAATAAAAAGACAGAATAAAACGCACGGTGTTGGGTCGTTTGTTCATAAACGCGGGG
TTCGGTCCCAGGGCTGGCACTCTGTCGATACCCCACCGAGACCCCATTGGGGCCAATACGCCCGCGTTTC
TTCCTTTTCCCCACCCCACCCCCCAAGTTCGGGTGAAGGCCCAGGGCTCGCAGCCAACGTCGGGGCGGCA
GGCCCTGCCATAGCCTCAGGTTACTCATATATACTTTAGATTGATTTAAAACTTCATTTTTAATTTAAAA
GGATCTAGGTGAAGATCCTTTTTGATAATCTCATGACCAAAATCCCTTAACGTGAGTTTTCGTTCCACTG
AGCGTCAGACCCCGTAGAAAAGATCAAAGGATCTTCTTGAGATCCTTTTTTTCTGCGCGTAATCTGCTGC
TTGCAAACAAAAAAACCACCGCTACCAGCGGTGGTTTGTTTGCCGGATCAAGAGCTACCAACTCTTTTTC
CGAAGGTAACTGGCTTCAGCAGAGCGCAGATACCAAATACTGTTCTTCTAGTGTAGCCGTAGTTAGGCCA
CCACTTCAAGAACTCTGTAGCACCGCCTACATACCTCGCTCTGCTAATCCTGTTACCAGTGGCTGCTGCC
AGTGGCGATAAGTCGTGTCTTACCGGGTTGGACTCAAGACGATAGTTACCGGATAAGGCGCAGCGGTCGG
GCTGAACGGGGGGTTCGTGCACACAGCCCAGCTTGGAGCGAACGACCTACACCGAACTGAGATACCTACA
GCGTGAGCTATGAGAAAGCGCCACGCTTCCCGAAGGGAGAAAGGCGGACAGGTATCCGGTAAGCGGCAGG
GTCGGAACAGGAGAGCGCACGAGGGAGCTTCCAGGGGGAAACGCCTGGTATCTTTATAGTCCTGTCGGGT
TTCGCCACCTCTGACTTGAGCGTCGATTTTTGTGATGCTCGTCAGGGGGGCGGAGCCTATGGAAAAACGC
CAGCAACGCGGCCTTTTTACGGTTCCTGGCCTTTTGCTGGCCTTTTGCTCACATGTTCTTTCCTGCGTTA
TCCCCTGATTCTGTGGATAACCGTATTACCGCCATGCATTAGTTATTAATAGTAATCAATTACGGGGTCA
TTAGTTCATAGCCCATATATGGAGTTCCGCGTTACATAACTTACGGTAAATGGCCCGCCTGGCTGACCGC
CCAACGACCCCCGCCCATTGACGTCAATAATGACGTATGTTCCCATAGTAACGCCAATAGGGACTTTCCA
TTGACGTCAATGGGTGGAGTATTTACGGTAAACTGCCCACTTGGCAGTACATCAAGTGTATCATATGCCA
AGTACGCCCCCTATTGACGTCAATGACGGTAAATGGCCCGCCTGGCATTATGCCCAGTACATGACCTTAT
GGGACTTTCCTACTTGGCAGTACATCTACGTATTAGTCATCGCTATTACCATGGTGATGCGGTTTTGGCA
GTACATCAATGGGCGTGGATAGCGGTTTGACTCACGGGGATTTCCAAGTCTCCACCCCATTGACGTCAAT
GGGAGTTTGTTTTGGCACCAAAATCAACGGGACTTTCCAAAATGTCGTAACAACTCCGCCCCATTGACGC
AAATGGGCGGTAGGCGTGTACGGTGGGAGGTCTATATAAGCAGAGCTGGTTTAGTGAACCGTCAGATCCG
CTAGCGCTACCGGACTCAGATCTCGAGCTCAAGCTTCGAATTCTGCATATGAAAGGAGGCAGCTGGGGGG
GTAGCGCGCCACCTCCACCTCCACCTAGCCGTGGGTGGGGCTCAGGTGGTTCTGGGGGTAGCGGAGGAAG
TGCGCCACCTCCACCTCCACCTAGCCGTGGCGGTGGCGGCTCAGGTGGTTCTGGGGGTAGCGGAGGAAGT
GCGCCACCTCCACCTCCACCTAGCCGTGGCGGTGGCGGCTCACGGGATCCACCGGTCGCCACCATGGTGA
GCAAGGGCGAGGAGCTGTTCACCGGGGTGGTGCCCATCCTGGTCGAGCTGGACGGCGACGTAAACGGCCA
CAAGTTCAGCGTGTCCGGCGAGGGCGAGGGCGATGCCACCTACGGC
Features (pLannotate 1.2.2; 14 found; start..end, strand, type, name):
    614..697     +  CDS            large T antigen (fragment): large T antigen from SV40 (simian virus 40)
    720..841     +  polyA_signal   SV40 poly(A) signal: SV40 polyadenylation signal
    875..1303    -  rep_origin     f1 ori (sequence partly withheld): f1 bacteriophage origin of replication; arrow indicates direction of (+) strand synthesis
   1330..1434    +  promoter       AmpR promoter: bla
   1436..1793    +  promoter       SV40 promoter: SV40 enhancer and early promoter
   1828..2622    +  CDS            NeoR/KanR: aminoglycoside phosphotransferase from Tn5; aph(3')-II (or nptII); confers resistance to neomycin, kanamycin, and G418 (Geneticin®)
   2643..2795    +  CDS            ble (fragment): BLE_KLEPN - Experimental evidence at protein level: Swiss-Prot protein existence level 1. Binding protein with a strong affinity to the bleomycin family of antibiotics. Binds to CL990; an antimitotic-antibiotic compound. From Klebsiella pneumoniae.
   2854..2901    +  polyA_signal   HSV TK poly(A) signal: herpes simplex virus thymidine kinase polyadenylation signal (Cole and Stacy, 1985)
   2992..3008    -  polyA_signal   bGH poly(A) signal (fragment): bovine growth hormone polyadenylation signal
   3230..3818    +  rep_origin     ori: high-copy-number ColE1/pMB1/pBR322/pUC origin of replication
   3993..4296    +  enhancer       CMV enhancer: human cytomegalovirus immediate early enhancer
   4297..4500    +  promoter       CMV promoter: human cytomegalovirus (CMV) immediate early promoter
   4523..4570    +  misc_feature   MCS (fragment): multiple cloning site
   4797..597     +  CDS            EGFP (across the origin): the original enhanced GFP (Yang et al., 1996) mammalian codon-optimized
