[The description below was written by a language model from this plasmid's Addgene catalogue record and pLannotate feature annotations shown in this document.]
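Description:
eGFP-PRM-3R is a mammalian expression plasmid built on the Clontech pEGFP-N1 backbone, about 4.9 kb in total. It is propagated in E. coli through a high-copy ColE1/pUC-type origin and also carries an f1 phage origin. A single NeoR/KanR (Tn5 aminoglycoside phosphotransferase) gene provides selection in both hosts. It sits behind tandem bacterial (bla-type) and SV40 early promoters and ends in an HSV TK polyadenylation signal, giving kanamycin resistance in bacteria and G418 resistance in transfected mammalian cells. The short large T antigen, ble and bGH poly(A) fragments in the automated annotation are probably backbone remnants or incidental partial matches rather than functional elements.

The payload is a roughly 220 bp insert encoding three tandem copies of the proline-rich motif (PRM) of human ABL1, with no other part of ABL1 included. According to the depositor's notes, the repeats are separated by flexible glycine/serine-rich linkers. The insert was cloned between the EcoRI and AgeI sites of the polylinker, both of which are retained, and lies upstream of the GFP coding sequence, so the protein is made as PRM-3R with a C-terminal fluorescent tag. The feature table calls this reporter EGFP, whereas the depositor comment denotes it mEGFP. Expression is driven by the human CMV immediate-early enhancer and promoter and terminated by the SV40 poly(A) signal.

The construct is intended for expressing a fluorescently labelled trivalent PRM ligand in mammalian cells. The associated publication concerns phase transitions in the assembly of multivalent signalling proteins, so the plasmid fits live-cell imaging of how ligand valency affects assembly. The record does not describe specific binding partners or experimental designs.
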