Addgene plasmid #112156: eGFP-PRM-3R
Purpose: Mammalian eGFP expression plasmid for PRM-3R.
Depositing lab: Michael Rosen. Depositing organization: University of Texas Southwestern Medical Center. Publication: Phase transitions in the assembly of multivalent signalling proteins. Li P, Banjade S, Cheng HC, Kim S, Chen B, Guo L, Llaguno M, Hollingsworth JV, King DS, Banani SF, Russo PS, Jiang QX, Nixon BT, Rosen MK. Nature. 2012 Mar 7;483(7389):336-40. doi: 10.1038/nature10879. PubMed 22398450.
Backbone
  Vector backbone: pEGFP-N1
  Backbone manufacturer: Clontech
  Backbone size w/o insert (bp): 4700
  Total vector size (bp): 4920
  Vector type: Mammalian Expression
  Selectable markers: Neomycin (select with G418)
Growth in bacteria
  Bacterial resistance: Kanamycin, 50 μg/mL
  Growth temperature: 37°C
  Growth strain: DH5alpha
  Copy number: Unknown
Gene/Insert
  Gene/Insert name: PRM-3R (alt name: 3 repeats of the PRM domain of ABl1)
  Species: H. sapiens (human)
  Insert size (bp): 220
  Mutation: contains only the PRM domain of ABl1
  Entrez Gene: ABL1 (a.k.a. ABL, BCR-ABL, CHDSKM, JTK7, bcr/abl, c-ABL, c-ABL1, p150, v-abl)
  Promoter: CMV
  Cloning method: Restriction Enzyme; 5′ cloning site EcoRI (not destroyed); 3′ cloning site AgeI (not destroyed)
  Sequencing primers: 5′ EGFP-N Sequencing Primer (CMV forward primer): 5'-CGCAAATGGGCGGTAGGCGTG-3'; 3′ EGFPstrt-3: 5'-CTCGCCCTTGCTCACCAT-3'
Terms and licenses: Academic/Nonprofit Terms; Industry Terms: Not Available to Industry
Depositor comments: Protein sequence: HMKGGSWGGSAPPPPPPSRGWGSGGSGGSGGSAPPPPPPSRGGGGSGGSGGSGGSAPPPPPPSRGGGGSRDP (-mEGFP)
How to cite: eGFP-PRM-3R was a gift from Michael Rosen (Addgene plasmid # 112156 ; http://n2t.net/addgene:112156 ; RRID:Addgene_112156)
